Addgene plasmid #235657: P-d22bp
Purpose: B. thetaiotaomicron fusA2 expression reporter lacking 22bp Cur binding site
Depositing lab: Guy Townsend. Depositing organization: Pennsylvania State University, College of Medicine. Publication: Hierarchical glycolytic pathways control the carbohydrate utilization regulator in human gut Bacteroides. Kabonick S, Verma K, Modesto JL, Pearce VH, Winokur KM, Groisman EA, Townsend GE. bioRxiv [Preprint]. 2024 Nov 13:2024.11.13.623061. doi: 10.1101/2024.11.13.623061. PubMed 39605394.
Backbone
  Vector backbone: pBolux
  Backbone size w/o insert (bp): 13807
  Total vector size (bp): 14085
  Selectable markers: confers tetracycline resistance in Bacteroides thetaiotaomicron
Growth in bacteria
  Bacterial resistance: Ampicillin, 100 μg/mL
  Growth temperature: 37°C
  Growth strain: Pir1
  Copy number: High Copy
Gene/Insert
  Gene/Insert name: Bacteroides thetaiotaomicron fusA2 promoter lacking the 22bp Cur binding site
  Species: Bacteroides thetaiotaomicron
  Insert size (bp): 278
  Mutation: The B. thetaiotaomicron fusA2 promoter lacking "CCTTATGTTACATAACATTGTT"
  Cloning method: Ligation Independent Cloning
  Sequencing primers: 5′ CGCCAGGGTTTTCCCAGTCACGAC
Terms and licenses: Academic/Nonprofit Terms; Industry Terms: Not Available to Industry
Depositor comments: Please visit https://doi.org/10.1101/2024.11.13.623061 for bioRxiv preprint.
How to cite: P-d22bp was a gift from Guy Townsend (Addgene plasmid # 235657 ; http://n2t.net/addgene:235657 ; RRID:Addgene_235657)
