[The description below was written by a language model from this plasmid's Addgene catalogue record and pLannotate feature annotations shown in this document.]
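Description:
P-d22bp is a bioluminescent transcriptional reporter for the human gut bacterium Bacteroides thetaiotaomicron, built on the roughly 13.8 kb pBolux backbone. The insert is a 278 bp fragment of the B. thetaiotaomicron fusA2 promoter from which the 22 bp binding site for the regulator Cur has been deleted, introduced by ligation-independent cloning. The catalogue lists a total size of 14,085 bp, while the sequenced record underlying the feature table is 14,072 nt.

The annotated payload is a set of Photorhabdus luminescens lux genes, all on the minus strand: luxC and luxD, followed by luxE (spanning the numbering origin), luxA and luxB. LuxA and LuxB form the luciferase. LuxC, LuxD and LuxE supply the fatty aldehyde substrate, so light is produced without added substrate. The fusA2 promoter fragment itself is not annotated, but an unannotated stretch lies just upstream of luxC, next to a pUC-type multiple cloning site remnant, which is consistent with it driving the reporter genes. For propagation in E. coli the plasmid carries a β-lactamase gene with its own promoter (ampicillin resistance) and a high-copy ColE1/pUC-type origin. The record names a Pir1 host strain, which usually implies a pir-dependent origin, although none was annotated. tetQ, a ribosomal protection gene, confers tetracycline resistance for selection in B. thetaiotaomicron. Short matches to lacZα, lacI, the lac promoter/operator, bom, rop and a Drosophila hsp70 poly(A) signal appear to be cloning-vector remnants or incidental hits.

The stated use is to report fusA2 expression without Cur binding, presumably for comparison with an intact-promoter reporter to assess Cur-dependent control. The record does not state how the plasmid is transferred into or maintained in Bacteroides.
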