Features (pLannotate 1.2.2; 20 found; start..end, strand, type, name):
   1094..2017    -  CDS            LuxD: LuxD acyltransferase; luxD; from the Photorhabdus luminescens bioluminescence operon
   2070..3508    -  CDS            LuxC (fragment): LuxC fatty acid reductase; luxC; from the Photorhabdus luminescens bioluminescence operon
   3521..3538    -  polyA_signal   hsp70 poly(A) (fragment): polyadenlyation signal from the Drosophila melanogaster hsp70Ab gene
   3842..3868    -  misc_feature   MCS (fragment): pUC18/19 multiple cloning site
   3865..4022    +  CDS            lacZα (fragment): LacZα fragment of β-galactosidase; lacZ fragment
   4028..4079    -  misc_feature   bom (fragment): basis of mobility region from pBR322
   6787..6835    -  misc_feature   bom (fragment): basis of mobility region from pBR322
   6937..6972    -  CDS            rop (fragment): Rop protein, which maintains plasmids at low copy number; rop
   7617..9539    +  CDS            tetQ: TETQ_BACT4 - Also known as tet(Q). Protein inferred from homology: Swiss-Prot protein existence level 3. Abolishes the inhibitory effect of tetracyclin on protein synthesis by a non-covalent modification of the ribosomes. From Bacteroides thetaiotaomicron.
   9710..9814    +  promoter       AmpR promoter: bla
   9815..10675   +  CDS            AmpR: β-lactamase; bla; confers resistance to ampicillin, carbenicillin, and related antibiotics
  10846..11434   +  rep_origin     ori: high-copy-number ColE1/pMB1/pBR322/pUC origin of replication
  11617..11709   +  CDS            lacI (fragment): lac repressor; lacI; The lac repressor binds to the lac operator to inhibit transcription in E. coli. This inhibition can be relieved by adding lactose or isopropyl-β-D-thiogalactopyranoside (IPTG).
  11722..11743   +  protein_bind   CAP binding site: CAP binding activates transcription in the presence of cAMP. E. coli catabolite activator protein
  11758..11788   +  promoter       lac promoter: promoter for the E. coli lac operon
  11792..11814   +  protein_bind   lac operator (fragment): The lac repressor binds to the lac operator to inhibit transcription in E. coli. This inhibition can be relieved by adding lactose or isopropyl-β-D-thiogalactopyranoside (IPTG). lac repressor encoded by lacI
  11849..11873   -  misc_feature   MCS (fragment): pUC18/19 multiple cloning site
  11876..12847   -  CDS            LuxB: LuxB luciferase subunit; luxB; from the Photorhabdus luminescens bioluminescence operon
  12871..13949   -  CDS            LuxA (fragment): LuxA luciferase subunit; luxA; from the Photorhabdus luminescens bioluminescence operon
  14033..1073    -  CDS            LuxE (across the origin): LuxE; luxE; from the Photorhabdus luminescens bioluminescence operon
>Addgene plasmid #235657 | P-d22bp | addgene full sequence | sequence record 474231 | Addgene NGS Result
TTCTGCGTCCTCGTATTGACGCGACGTAAAATTTCAACGAGCACGCCGGGATACTTACCATATTCTCTGC
TAATTATCCCGACATCATCGGTAACAATAAATGCTGGATAACTGGTTGCTGACGCATCCATATAACTCAT
CAACCCCGGCGTTCCATCAGGTACAGGTTTCAACGTTTCAGGATCAAGCGCTCGCGCATATACCCACGGC
GGAACATGTTTACGCTGCATTTCATCCTCAAAGAAACAAGTGTTGAGTTCAACTTGATTAAATATATCTC
GGATCTGACTAATATCACTGAGATTGAAAGTATCAAATAAAAGATGATTGAAATCATCACGTTTCAGAGA
TTCTTTTTCGTAACTTTTCCAGCCGCCTCCGGTTATGATATAAAGGCTTTTATCTCCAGAAAATGAGATT
TTTTTATCTTTCATATAATGGCAGAGTAAATAAATAAAGTATGGCGAACCAATAAGACAAAGATCTTTCC
CTTGATTTTTTATTCGTTCAAGACTATTCAATGTTTTAACAAAATCTATTCGTTCTTCTGTTACGGTAAA
TGTCGTAGGATATAACAATTCCACCAAACTCATAACATATTTAAACCAAATATTATGAGCATTAAATCTA
TCTGGTCCCAAATTGACTAATTCTATTTGATGATCAAACCAACTACCAACATATTTCATGCCATAACTCA
CAGAGCCTAAGAGTCTCTCAATACTTAATCTGTCACGCGCCACCTGACTTTTTAAACCATTCGTGCCGCT
ACTGGTAAACCAACTTTCAATCTCGTTTTCCTGAGAAGTTAATAAGCGAGTAAACTTAAAAACCGATGTT
GGGAATACAGGTATGTCATCAATTTCCGTAATATTGTCATCTACTTTGTGTGCCTGACAGTAGTGACGAT
ATTCTCGACAATGTTTATAATGATTACGAAATGCATCAAGCACAAGTTTCTTTCTGATTTTTTCCTGCTC
GTCGTAAGACCACACTAATGGATCGCTCGAAAAAATCAAATCATCAATTTCTGAGCTTGCTGTAATTTCT
TGTTTATCAACATATGAAGTCATATTCTTTATCCTCCTCCTTATTAAGACAGCGAAATCGCTTGATTTTC
AATCTCAATTCTCATTCGGCGTTCATTGACTGTCGCAATAGTTAAATGTTCAAATGACGGTTCAGTAATA
TCAACATCAATATCCAGATGATCATTATCCATCGCGATAGCGGCTTTCGTAACCGATTGATAAAAATTGC
GCAGGACCACTAAATTTTCACTCAAGTCATGCGAACTTCCTAACAAAGAATATATCTTGCATCGATTACT
ACGAATATTTGATAACAATGTGATAACTTCATCTTGCTTGACCCAATTATCGTTATTTGCAGTAAAAGCA
ATAAACGGTATATCAAGATACATCATGTTATTAATTGTAGAAGCTAAATCTTCCCAACCAAAATCAAGAC
AATCTCTCGCAAAGACTTCAGCACCCAATTTATGGCCTTCAAAATCTAGATTATTCGGCAATTCATTAAT
GGGTAGACTGAGATAATCAAACCCTAAAGCTCTTTCAAGAGAATATCTTAAGTTAACAACACCGACTGCG
GTGATTAAAAACGAAGCATTGATTTCAGATAGGCTTGCATAAGCTATCCGCGCAGATAAGCTTGAAGCCA
ACATACCGAAGTTATTTATTTTTCGTGTAGTTAACCAATCAACCACTGCTAACAAGCTCTGCTTTCCTAT
AGACATTGTAAATTCATCAATTGTCCCTGAACTCAATCCAACGTGGTGAAGCGAATCATAGCGGATCACA
TGAAATCCATTCCGCGATAAATATTCCGCCAGACCAGCAAAATGATCCATCCTGCGGGCAAAACCAGACG
CAATAATAATGGCATTCTTTCTCTTTGGGCTGTTTTCTTCTGGCAGCGTTTCCCAAACATGAATTTTTTT
ATTTCCTTCAACACAAATAACGTGGTCGATGGTTTTATATTTGGATTTATTTTCCATTAATATATTACTA
TTTTACGATTTACAATTTACAATTTGCCATGCGGATTACGGGACAAATACAAGGAACTTATCTTCTTCCA
GGAATCGAGTCTGTTCTATTTCAACCGCAACATCCTTAGCCGTATAGTTAGATGGCCTTTCATGAGAAAT
ATATGTCACTAATCGTTGCAACGGTCTCATTCCGTCATGAGATCCACCAACTCGAAATATGTTATTCATT
CCTGCTTCTACAATCCTTTCCGCACCTTTTAATGCTAACGCATCTCGATATTTAAATGATGACTCCCAAG
GAAAAATAGATATGGTTTGCGTCTTATTTTTTTGAACATAAGGCAATATTTGCTCAATATTATCGACGTG
ATGAAGGTACACACATCTGCCAAGTGGTTGATTAAATTCCACACCTGCATTTGACTCAATAATCATCCAA
CGTTGATGAATATCCACCTCTACTTTTAATCCAGCAAACAAGCTTTCTTTTTGAACTAAAGAATAGGCCG
CCTTTTCATCAAAATCTTTTTTGGCATTCGGTAATATATGCGCATATAGATTAAGTTTTTCTATCAACGC
TAACTTAAATTCCTCATAATGATTTCCCATGTAATATATGTTTTGGGCAGAAAAACAAGCTCGCTGATCG
TAAAAACAAACATCATGAGCCGCACCTGTCGCTGCGGACGTCAAATCAACAGGATTATCGATAATGCAAA
GACTCTTTTTAGAACCAAATTTAATCACATCAGCATAAGATGGCGCATGCTCTACCGCCCAATTAATCGC
ATCTGGCCCTCCCCAAGCGACAATAACATCCGCATGTTGCATAATTTCTTTTGCGAGTGATGTATCACCT
TGGTGGGGCCAATATATAACAGATAAAGAGCGCGTTATCGGATGATTAGGGTCTACATCAATAAAACTTA
ACGCTAATGCATTAGCGGTAAAAGGATCGGTTGACGATGTTTTTATAATACACTGATTCTTAGTTAAAAT
TGCGCGTAATATAGACATGATCCCAGATAATGGAACATTACCTGCCAACAGATGTACAGATTTACCTTTC
GGAAAAGCCCGAACATAACTTTCATCCTGAGGTAGCCATTCATCCATGATATGGCGAGAACCAAGTTCAT
TTTCTACAACATCATAAAGGCCGCCTTTAGAACATAAAATCATAGATATCCAATTGGCCTCTAGCTTAGC
CATTTCTTCTGAATATCCCATATATTTTTTTAAGTCACGAATGTATGTCCTGCGTCTTGAGTATTCTTCA
TTTTTCCATCTTTGCCCTACCGTATAGAGAAAATTGACAATGTTATGCAACCGTAATTCGTTATTTCCAT
TACAATCAATAATGTTTTTTACATGAGAGTCATTCAATATTGGCAGGTAAACACTATTATCACCAAAATT
AATGGATTGCACTAAATCATCACCTTCGGGAAAGATTTCAACCTGGCCGTTAATAATGAATGAAATTTTT
TTAGTCATATTCGTTTAATTAAATAAATAATTTATTTTATTTTAAAATGCGGGAGTGACTAGTAATATAT
AAGATTTTAGTAATTACTCAGTATGTTTCTCGCATACCATTAATTTAGTGATGCGCAAATTAGGGATTTA
TTGGGGGAAAAGCAATATTTATGACAGTGTTACTATCCGTTTTATGGGTAGCAGACAGGCCAGACTTATA
CCTAATTCCCGTTAATTGTATCAATTGCTCAGAAAAAAGGTTTAAATTTGCAGGCTATAATCAATTGGTA
ACAAGCTAAACATCTACTATGGCAGGTATTTACCTTCATATTCCCTTCTGTAAGACACGTTGGATCCCCG
GGTACCGAGCTCGAATTCACTGGCCGTCGTTTTACAACGTCGTGACTGGGAAAACCCTGGCGTTACCCAA
CTTAATCGCCTTGCAGCACATCCCCCTTTCGCCAGCTGGCGTAATAGCGAAGAGGCCCGCACCGATCGCC
CTTCCCAACAGTTGCGCAGCCTGAATGGCGAATGGCGCCTGATGCGGTATTTTCTCCTTACGCATCTGTG
CGGTATTTCACACCGCATACACACCATAAACTTTTTTTAGAATAAGCACACAACCGTTTTCCGAACCCTG
CAAAATGTTTTCTGAATCCGAACGGTGTAACACTCCATTGAGAGAGGCTGCCGTTTGGTCGCTCCCCCTT
TGGGGGCGGGGGGGGGTTACATACCCATGCCGAAACCTCTGCTTCTGGTGATTTGCTTGAATAGGTCTTT
CCCCTCTTCCATAGCTTTTGATATGTTTGGGAAATGATGCCTTAAAGCCTCCAGTTGTTCGGAATTGAAC
AAGTCTTTCATCTTACCAAGTTCTTTTTTCAACTCCTTGGTTTCGGCTTTTAGTTTTTGGTTCTCCGTCC
TTAATAGGTTACTGGTTGTCCTTGCGTTGTCCATTTGTTGTCTATAATACTCCTTGTCATTCTCGGCTTT
GAATGCCTTTGTGCTGTTTCGCTCTTTTTCAAGTATAGCCTTTCCCAGTCTATCGGATAGTTGTTCATTT
TCCCCCTCTAAAGTCTTTACTTTGGCTTTTAAGGCATCCTTTTCCCTATCGTTGACTGTTTTTCCAATCA
AGCCGTAAAACTTCTCTGAAGCCTTAGAAATGAGTTTTTGGACGTTCTTCTTTGTTTCAATGGAACGTAG
TTCCTTCTGAAGCTGAAGAAGCTGGTTTTGTGCGTCCTTGTATTTGTCTAATGCACTGGATATATCGTTG
GATAGTTCCTGAAGCTGTTCTTTCGCACATTCGGTCTTGTACTGCATAGCCGATAAGTGTTTGCGGTCAG
AAGAAACGCCACGTTCCATGCCCAGTGTTTCAGATGCTATGGTTTGGAGTTCTGCCATGTCATCACGCGA
TAAACGCACACTTTTCCCATTCGGCTGCGTCCAATCGAAAACTACATGGGCATGAAGGTTAGGTGTCCAC
TGCTTTGCGTTCATGTATCCTTCGTCCTTGTGTATATGGATTTGAAACGCTTCGATACCGAAACGTTCTT
TGCAGACCGTGGCAAACTGCTGGAGTTCCTGCATAGTGGTTTCTTGTTTGATTACTATTACTCCCTCTCG
TATGGGTGCGGCTTTAGCCTGCATCTTCTGCCCAACCGTATCGAGATATCTTTGTTTTGCACTCTCCAGC
CGATGGGAAATGCTATCTCCAACCCAGCTTTCATTCAAATGACTAAGTTCGGGACGAACATAGTCCAACT
CTTTTTCCCTAAAGTTGTGAATCTCGCTCCCCGGCTTCACTGCTTGTACATGAATACTTGTTGCTCCCAT
AAGTTAACATTTTTGTGACAATCGATAACAGCCGGTGACAGCCGGCTGACAGGGGGTTAAGGGGGCTTGT
CCCCTTACACACGCACTCTTTAGGGTGCTAGTGTGCTATCACCATACTGCATAGGTGCGAAGTTAGTGAA
TGTTTTGTAAATGCACAAATAAAGGGAAAAACATTTGGATTTGCGATAATAAAGTACTACCTTTGTTGCT
GACCAAACGGTAGCTGACCGATACGGGAGAGTTACCAAAATACAAGCCGCTGGAGTTAATTGACGGACAT
CCGACATCTCCAGCGGCTTTATTTTTGCCTATCTGCTTCGCCTAGGCACACCAGTACCTCTACTAAAAAT
GTACTTCAAAGATACTTATTTTCTACCGACTTGATAGTTTTTACCCCATATTCTTGGACATTTTTCCCCC
ATGAGGTTATCTTTGTAGGGTGAAAGAGAAACCCATAAACGGGGATAGATTGAATGCTGGGAAGCATAAA
CAATCGGGGTAAGGTTAGCGAACCTTGCCTTTCATCCCCCATTATAACTTTACATAGAGGAACTTTATCT
ATCCCCCCCCGCCCCCAAAGGGGGAGCGACCAAACGGCAGCTTCACTCAATGGAGTGTTACTGTTCATCA
AAGCCAAGTGATAATTGTCGTTTCTCTGCTTCTTCTTTCTTTTGGGCAGCTAAAGTCTTTTTCCGAACGT
ATGTTTTAGCAAATGTCACTCGGTCACCATTGAATACTATCAGAGGATTAATAAACCAAAGATTATCGGC
TGGTCCTCGGGCTATGATTTCAGCTTTTACAAGTTCTGCAAGTCCTTTATAAACGGCTTTGTCTGTTTTG
TATTTGGTATATTCTAGGCATTTTTTTCTATTGAAAATGATTAAATCATTTTTGGGTTTCATGCAGGTCA
TAAAGTAACCAAAAACCCGAATAGCTGCTTGTGATAGGTCAAAGAATGCAGCAAAGTTAGAAAGATACAA
TTTAGTGAATTGTTCTTCATCTACTTCTATTTGACGGATAAACGAAGTCTTAAACACTTCTCCAGTTTCA
GTGTCGGCTAAAGCTACTACAGCTCTCTTATCGCCACCACTATTACTCTTATACTTTTTAACAACATGAT
TTTCAATACCTTCTATAGCTTGTTTCATAAAAGGATTTTCTTCGTTCTTTTGAAAATCGGTTAACTTAAC
TGCTTTTTTATTTTCCATTTTGATATGTTTTTGGGAAATATTATTCTCCACAAAGTAAACTATTATTTTC
CATAAAAACAATATTAAGGGAAATATTATTTTCCTATTTAGTATCATATTAGGAAATCGGTATTTTCTAG
ATTGGAAAATGAGAATTTCCAATATGGAAAATGCCCTATATTGTGTATCAAGTACTTAACTTATTCTATT
TCTTTTATTCTTAATATACCCCCAAAACAGCACAAAATCAGTCACTTAAAAATCATCGGTCGGGGAATGG
TGCACTCTCAGTACAATCTGCTCTGATGCCGCATAGTTAAGCCAGCCCCGACACCCGCCAACACCCGCTG
ACGCGCCCTGACGGGCTTGTCTGCTCCCGGCATCCGCTTACAGACAAGCTGTGACCGTCTCCGGGAGCTG
CATGTGTCAGAGGTTTTCACCGTCATCACCGAAACGCGCGAGACGAAAGGGCCTCGTGATACGCCTATTT
TTATAGGTTAATGTCATGATAATAATGGTTTCTTAGCTAAATTTAAATATAAACAACGAATTATCTCCTT
AACGTACGTTTTCGTTCCATTGGCCCTCAAACCCCGTTATATACATTCATGTCCATTTATGTAAAAAATC
CTGCTGACCTTGTTTATGTCTTGTCAGTCACCATTTGCAAAACCATATTTGACCCTCAAAGAGGCTGAAT
TTGATAAGCAACTTGCTACATACTCATAATAAGGAGCTAAATAGAACACGAATGGGAAATACTCAAATGC
CAAACTAAAGAAGATATTGGCCAAAATAAACGCTATACCGAGAGAGAAACTTGATTTTTCAACTTCCTAA
AACAGTGTTGTTCAAACATTTCTACTTATTTGTACTTACCAGTTGAACCTACGTTTCCCTAATAAAATGT
CTATGGTAAAAAGTTAAAAAATCCTCCTACTTTTGTTAGATATATTTTTTTGTGTAATTTTGTAATCGTT
ATGCGGCAGTAATAATATACATATTAATACGAGTTAGGAATCCTGTAGTTCTCATATGCTACGAGGAGGT
ATTAAAAGGTGCGTTTCGACAATGCATCTATTGTAGTATATTATTGCTTAATCCAAATGAATATTATAAA
TTTAGGAATTCTTGCTCACATTGATGCAGGAAAAACTTCCGTAACCGAGAATCTGCTGTTTGCCAGTGGA
GCAACGGAAAAGTGCGGCTGTGTGGATAATGGTGACACCATAACGGACTCTATGGATATAGAGAAACGTA
GAGGAATTACTGTTCGGGCTTCTACGACATCTATTATCTGGAATGGTGTGAAATGCAATATCATTGACAC
TCCGGGACACATGGATTTTATTGCGGAAGTGGAGCGGACATTCAAAATGCTTGATGGAGCAGTCCTCATC
TTATCCGCAAAGGAAGGCATACAAGCGCAGACAAAGTTGCTGTTCAATACTTTACAGAAGCTGCAAATCC
CGACAATTATATTTATCAATAAGATTGACCGAGCCGGTGTGAATTTGGAGCGTTTGTATCTGGATATAAA
AGCAAATCTGTCTCAAGATGTCCTGTTTATGCAAAATGTTGTCGATGGATCGGTTTATCCGGTTTGCTCC
CAAACATATATAAAGGAAGAATACAAAGAATTTGTATGCAACCATGACGACAATATATTAGAACGATATT
TGGCGGATAGCGAAATTTCACCGGCTGATTATTGGAATACGATAATCGCTCTTGTGGCAAAAGCCAAAGT
CTATCCGGTGCTACATGGATCAGCAATGTTCAATATCGGTATCAATGAGTTGTTGGACGCCATCACTTCT
TTTATACTTCCTCCGGCATCGGTCTCAAACAGACTTTCATCTTATCTTTATAAGATAGAGCATGACCCCA
AAGGACATAAAAGAAGTTTTCTAAAAATAATTGACGGAAGTCTGAGACTTCGAGACGTTGTAAGAATCAA
CGATTCGGAAAAATTCATCAAGATTAAAAATCTAAAAACTATCAATCAGGGCAGAGAGATAAATGTTGAT
GAAGTGGGCGCCAATGATATCGCGATTGTAGAGGATATGGATGATTTTCGAATCGGAAATTATTTAGGTG
CTGAACCTTGTTTGATTCAAGGATTATCGCATCAGCATCCCGCTCTCAAATCCTCCGTCCGGCCAGACAG
GCCCGAAGAGAGAAGCAAGGTGATATCCGCTCTGAATACATTGTGGATTGAAGACCCGTCTTTGTCCTTT
TCCATAAACTCATATAGTGATGAATTGGAAATCTCGTTATATGGTTTAACCCAAAAGGAAATCATACAGA
CATTGCTGGAAGAACGATTTTCCGTAAAGGTCCATTTTGATGAGATCAAGACTATATACAAAGAACGACC
TGTAAAAAAGGTCAATAAGATTATTCAGATCGAAGTGCCGCCCAACCCTTATTGGGCCACAATAGGGCTG
ACTCTTGAACCCTTACCGTTAGGGACAGGGTTGCAAATCGAAAGTGACATCTCCTATGGTTATCTGAACC
ATTCTTTTCAAAATGCCGTTTTTGAAGGGATTCGTATGTCTTGCCAATCCGGGTTACATGGATGGGAAGT
GACTGATCTGAAAGTAACTTTTACTCAAGCCGAGTATTATAGCCCGGTAAGTACACCTGCTGATTTCAGA
CAGCTGACCCCTTATGTCTTCAGGCTGGCCTTGCAACAGTCAGGTGTGGACATTCTCGAACCGATGCTCT
ATTTTGAGTTGCAGATACCCCAAGCGGCAAGTTCCAAAGCTATTACAGATTTGCAAAAAATGATGTCTGA
GATTGAAGACATCAGTTGCAATAATGAGTGGTGTCATATTAAAGGGAAAGTTCCATTAAATACAAGTAAA
GACTATGCATCAGAAGTAAGTTCATACACTAAGGGCTTAGGCATTTTTATGGTTAAGCCATGCGGGTATC
AAATAACAAAAGGCGGTTATTCTGATAATATCCGCATGAACGAAAAAGATAAACTTTTATTCATGTTCCA
AAAATCAATGTCATCAAAATAATGGAGCGGTCAGGAAATTTCTATAAGGCAATACAGTTGGGATATATAC
TTATCTCCATTCTTATCGGATGTATGGCATATAATAGCCTCTATGAATGGCAGGAGATAGAAGCATTAGA
ACTTGGCAATAAAAAAATAGACGCAGGTGGCACTTTTCGGGGAAATGTGCGCGGAACCCCTATTTGTTTA
TTTTTCTAAATACATTCAAATATGTATCCGCTCATGAGACAATAACCCTGATAAATGCTTCAATAATATT
GAAAAAGGAAGAGTATGAGTATTCAACATTTCCGTGTCGCCCTTATTCCCTTTTTTGCGGCATTTTGCCT
TCCTGTTTTTGCTCACCCAGAAACGCTGGTGAAAGTAAAAGATGCTGAAGATCAGTTGGGTGCACGAGTG
GGTTACATCGAACTGGATCTCAACAGCGGTAAGATCCTTGAGAGTTTTCGCCCCGAAGAACGTTTTCCAA
TGATGAGCACTTTTAAAGTTCTGCTATGTGGCGCGGTATTATCCCGTATTGACGCCGGGCAAGAGCAACT
CGGTCGCCGCATACACTATTCTCAGAATGACTTGGTTGAGTACTCACCAGTCACAGAAAAGCATCTTACG
GATGGCATGACAGTAAGAGAATTATGCAGTGCTGCCATAACCATGAGTGATAACACTGCGGCCAACTTAC
TTCTGACAACGATCGGAGGACCGAAGGAGCTAACCGCTTTTTTGCACAACATGGGGGATCATGTAACTCG
CCTTGATCGTTGGGAACCGGAGCTGAATGAAGCCATACCAAACGACGAGCGTGACACCACGATGCCTGTA
GCAATGGCAACAACGTTGCGCAAACTATTAACTGGCGAACTACTTACTCTAGCTTCCCGGCAACAATTAA
TAGACTGGATGGAGGCGGATAAAGTTGCAGGACCACTTCTGCGCTCGGCCCTTCCGGCTGGCTGGTTTAT
TGCTGATAAATCTGGAGCCGGTGAGCGTGGGTCTCGCGGTATCATTGCAGCACTGGGGCCAGATGGTAAG
CCCTCCCGTATCGTAGTTATCTACACGACGGGGAGTCAGGCAACTATGGATGAACGAAATAGACAGATCG
CTGAGATAGGTGCCTCACTGATTAAGCATTGGTAACTGTCAGACCAAGTTTACTCATATATACTTTAGAT
TGATTTAAAACTTCATTTTTAATTTAAAAGGATCTAGGTGAAGATCCTTTTTGATAATCTCATGACCAAA
ATCCCTTAACGTGAGTTTTCGTTCCACTGAGCGTCAGACCCCGTAGAAAAGATCAAAGGATCTTCTTGAG
ATCCTTTTTTTCTGCGCGTAATCTGCTGCTTGCAAACAAAAAAACCACCGCTACCAGCGGTGGTTTGTTT
GCCGGATCAAGAGCTACCAACTCTTTTTCCGAAGGTAACTGGCTTCAGCAGAGCGCAGATACCAAATACT
GTTCTTCTAGTGTAGCCGTAGTTAGGCCACCACTTCAAGAACTCTGTAGCACCGCCTACATACCTCGCTC
TGCTAATCCTGTTACCAGTGGCTGCTGCCAGTGGCGATAAGTCGTGTCTTACCGGGTTGGACTCAAGACG
ATAGTTACCGGATAAGGCGCAGCGGTCGGGCTGAACGGGGGGTTCGTGCACACAGCCCAGCTTGGAGCGA
ACGACCTACACCGAACTGAGATACCTACAGCGTGAGCTATGAGAAAGCGCCACGCTTCCCGAAGGGAGAA
AGGCGGACAGGTATCCGGTAAGCGGCAGGGTCGGAACAGGAGAGCGCACGAGGGAGCTTCCAGGGGGAAA
CGCCTGGTATCTTTATAGTCCTGTCGGGTTTCGCCACCTCTGACTTGAGCGTCGATTTTTGTGATGCTCG
TCAGGGGGGCGGAGCCTATGGAAAAACGCCAGCAACGCGGCCTTTTTACGGTTCCTGGCCTTTTGCTGGC
CTTTTGCTCACATGTTCTTTCCTGCGTTATCCCCTGATTCTGTGGATAACCGTATTACCGCCTTTGAGTG
AGCTGATACCGCTCGCCGCAGCCGAACGACCGAGCGCAGCGAGTCAGTGAGCGAGGAAGCGGAAGAGCGC
CCAATACGCAAACCGCCTCTCCCCGCGCGTTGGCCGATTCATTAATGCAGCTGGCACGACAGGTTTCCCG
ACTGGAAAGCGGGCAGTGAGCGCAACGCAATTAATGTGAGTTAGCTCACTCATTAGGCACCCCAGGCTTT
ACACTTTATGCTTCCGGCTCGTATGTTGTGTGGAATTGTGAGCGGATAACAATTTCACACAGGAAACAGC
TATGACCATGATTACGCCAAGCTTGCATGCCTGCAGGTCGACTTACATGTGGTACTTTTTAATATTATCA
TCAACAATATTGATTACATTTTTTTGGCTCATCAAATCATTCATTGGTTCAAAGGACAGCAATACACTTT
TCGCACCACACTTTTCAATTGCCAACTTAGCCGCAGTTATACACTCCGTATAATTTCCGACAGCGTTTTC
TGCAATTATTTCTTCAAGTTTATTTTCGAAATTTTCATTAGGGTGCATTTCAAGAACATAATCACTAATA
AATGCACGCGTCTCTTGTTTAGCTTTATTACTATCTTCGTTATAGTTAACTAATATCATTAACTGATGGT
CTATCTCTGATAGGTCAACGTCATATTTATCCGCAACGGCTTTATATCTTTCAGCATATTCATATCTAAC
ATCATTAGAATCATCCCACTTAAAGATGAGAGGAATACCTTTTTTGGCCGCCCACTCAACAATATGATGA
CTGGTTGCTGTTACATATTTCCGAGGTCCGCCTGGCGTATAAGCATGGGGATTTACAGATATTTTAGGGA
AGCTATAAAAATCGTTATCTGGATTACAATAGCCTGTTGTTAAAGCATCGTTAATGATTTCATAACACTC
TTCAAATAGTTGCTGTTGATATTCAACCGGGCGATTAAAAAAATGCATTTCATCTTTTTTTTCGCAATCA
CTAAACCCTAAAATAAATCTCCCTTCACTTAACTGATCCAATAAGCAAGCTTCCTCCGCTATGCGGACAG
GATGATGAGTTGTAATGATGTGATTTAATGAACCAATTTTAATTTTCTCTGTTAAACCGAGCAGAAAACC
AGAAACAGTCAGAGGAGCGCCGACAACACCATTATCTGAAAAATGATTTTCATACACTAAAATCTGTTCA
AAATTCAACTTATCAACATACTCCGTTATTTCCTGCATGCGAACTATACTTTGTTCTTGAACAGTTGTTG
AATTGATGAAGTTAAGGAAGAACAATCCAAATTTCATATCCATTGTCTTATTCCTTTCTTTATAATAGCG
AACGTTGTTTTTCTTTAAGAAATGGCATGACATCAGACTGGAAGAGCTTCATGGAAGCAATAATTTCGTC
TACTGTTCCATTAGCTTCAAATCCACAACAAATATTTGATATTCCTGTAGCATCAATGTCTTTTTGAATT
ATGTCAATACATTCCTGCGGCGTTCCCACGGGATTGATTTCGTAACTGTAATCAATACGGCGATTAGTAT
CTTTATGTCCTTTTAATACAAAGTCACGCCACTGCCCTTTATTGAAATCATAACCTCTTGTTTGGTCTGA
ATCATCAAAAATAGTCGTAGCATTCACATAAGAATCATACCAATGCCCCAGAAATTTCCGGCAAATCTCT
TTCGCTTTAATTGAGTCATGATCTACAGATGTTATATATGATAAGCAATGGTCGATATTATGAATATCGT
GCCCATATTCTTGAGCCACTTCATTATAAAGCTCAAGTTGTGCTTTCTTTTCGTTAGTATTTATAATCCA
ACTTAATATCATCGGTAGGCCAAATTGAGCAGCCCACTCAGTCGTCGAAGCTGATTCAGCCACCACATAA
ACCGGTGCGCCACCTCTGCTATACGCCGCGGGGTTTACTTTTACCTTATGGAACTTGATATGTTCATTAT
CAGCTTCCATATATCCCTCTGTCATGCCATTCTTTATCAGCCCGTACCAGCATTCCGCTAAGGCGCGACT
GTTATTCATATCTGTGCCGAATACGCGAAAGTCCTTGTTGTAAAGCCCTCGGCAAATACCAAACCGAAAT
CGTCCTTTTGACATTTGATCCAATAAATTCACATCTTCAAGTTGGCGTACTGGATGGGCTGTGGGAAGAA
CAATAGCGGCAGTTCCTACATTCAATTTTTTAGTCGCGCCAAGTAAATATGCAGCAGCGACATAAGGGTT
ACCAAGCAAACCAAACTCCGTGAAATGATGCTCCAGTAACCATACGGTATCAAAACCACACTCCTCAGAG
ATGCGACCTAATTTAACCAAACGTTTCATTACCTCTGTTTGAGAAAATTGGGGAGGTTGGTATGTAAGCA
AAAAGTTTCCAAATTTCATATATTTTAATTAAAAATTAAGAATGAAGAATTTCGAGTTTATGAGTGTTAC
CTTCATTCATCCTTCTTCACCCTTCATTTATATCAACTATTAAATGCTTGGTTTAAGCTTAAAGCACACC
CT
