>Addgene plasmid #235657 | P-d22bp | depositor partial sequence | sequence record 474273 | P-d22bp
AACGTGTCTTACAGAAGGGAATATGAAGGTAAATACCTGCCATAGTAGATGTTTAGCTTGTTACCAATTG
ATTATAGCCTGCAAATTTAAACCTTTTTTCTGAGCAATTGATACAATTAACGGGAATTAGGTATAAGTCT
GGCCTGTCTGCTACCCATAAAACGGATAGTAACACTGTCATAAATATTGCTTTTCCCCCAATAAATCCCT
AATTTGCGCATCACTAAATTAATGGTATGCGAGAAACATACTGAGTAATTACTAAAATCTTATATATT
